Addgene plasmid #48622: pFUSB4_TTTG
Depositing lab: Stephen Ekker. Depositing organization: Mayo Foundation for Medical Education and Research. Publication: High Efficiency In Vivo Genome Engineering with a Simplified 15-RVD GoldyTALEN Design. Ma AC, Lee HB, Clark KJ, Ekker SC. PLoS One. 2013 May 29;8(5):e65259. doi: 10.1371/journal.pone.0065259. Print 2013. PubMed 23734242.
Backbone
  Vector backbone: pFUS_B4
  Vector type: Mammalian Expression, TALEN
Growth in bacteria
  Bacterial resistance: Spectinomycin, 50 μg/mL
  Growth temperature: 37°C
  Growth strain: Top10
  Copy number: Unknown
Gene/Insert
  Gene/Insert name: RVD sequence: NG NG NG NN
  Species: Synthetic
  Cloning method: Unknown
  Sequencing primers: 5′ ttgatgcctggcagttccct; 3′ cgaaccgaacaggcttatgt
Terms and licenses: Academic/Nonprofit Terms; Industry Terms: Not Available to Industry
Depositor comments: Plasmid was created using Golden Gate cloning.
How to cite: pFUSB4_TTTG was a gift from Stephen Ekker (Addgene plasmid # 48622 ; http://n2t.net/addgene:48622 ; RRID:Addgene_48622)
