[The description below was written by a language model from this plasmid's Addgene catalogue record and pLannotate feature annotations shown in this document.]
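Description:
pFUSB4_TTTG is a small (about 2.9 kb) bacterial intermediate plasmid for Golden Gate assembly of TALE nuclease repeat arrays, built in the pFUS_B4 array vector. It carries a preassembled block of four synthetic TALE repeats whose repeat-variable diresidues are NG NG NG NN, corresponding under the standard TALE code to recognition of the DNA bases T-T-T-G, as the name indicates. Although catalogued under "Mammalian Expression, TALEN", the annotated features show no eukaryotic promoter, polyadenylation signal or nuclease domain, so the plasmid itself appears to serve as a repeat-module donor rather than an expression construct. The repeat array was not annotated by the automated feature caller; it presumably occupies the unannotated region between the lacZα remnant and the resistance cassette, but the record does not mark it.

Propagation in E. coli relies on a high-copy ColE1/pUC-type origin, and selection is by spectinomycin through the aadA (SmR) aminoglycoside adenylyltransferase gene, which sits downstream of a class 1 integron Pc promoter fragment and a short gentamicin acetyltransferase remnant. Only a short lacZα fragment remains, consistent with replacement of a blue/white screening cassette when the repeats were inserted by Golden Gate cloning, as the depositor notes. A lacI fragment and the rrnB T1 and T2 terminators are further backbone elements.

The associated publication describes a simplified 15-RVD GoldyTALEN design for in vivo genome engineering. A ready-made four-repeat block like this one would typically be combined with other array and last-repeat plasmids in a second Golden Gate step to build a full TALEN in a destination expression vector, although the record does not detail that workflow.
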