Features (pLannotate 1.2.2; 8 found; start..end, strand, type, name):
      3..39      -  CDS            lacZα (fragment): LacZα fragment of β-galactosidase; lacZ fragment
    596..619     +  promoter       Pc promoter (fragment): intI1 (promoter lies within the coding sequence); class 1 integron promoter
    795..851     +  CDS            GmR (fragment): gentamycin acetyltransferase; aacC1; confers resistance to gentamycin
    858..1649    +  CDS            SmR: aminoglycoside adenylyltransferase (Murphy, 1985); aadA; confers resistance to spectinomycin and streptomycin
   1742..2330    +  rep_origin     ori: high-copy-number ColE1/pMB1/pBR322/pUC origin of replication
   2513..2605    +  CDS            lacI (fragment): lac repressor; lacI; The lac repressor binds to the lac operator to inhibit transcription in E. coli. This inhibition can be relieved by adding lactose or isopropyl-β-D-thiogalactopyranoside (IPTG).
   2660..2687    -  terminator     rrnB T2 terminator: transcription terminator T2 from the E. coli rrnB gene
   2819..2862    +  terminator     rrnB T1 terminator: Escherichia coli rrnB; transcription terminator T1 from the E. coli rrnB gene
>Addgene plasmid #48622 | pFUSB4_TTTG | depositor full sequence | sequence record 70322 | Full Sequence
ATGTTTTCCCAGTCACGACGTTGTAAAACGACGGCCAGTCTTAAGCGTCTCATGGCCTGACCCCGGACCA
AGTGGTGGCCTATCGCCAGCAACGGTGGCGGCAAGCAAGCGCTCGAAACGGTGCAGCGGCTGTTGCCGGT
GCTGTGCCAGGACCATGGCCTGACCCCGGACCAAGTGGTGGCTATCGCCAGCAACGGTGGCGGCAAGCAA
GCGCTCGAAACGGTGCAGCGGCTGTTGCCGGTGCTGTGCCAGGACCATGGCCTGACCCCGGACCAAGTGG
TGGCTATCGCCAGCAACGGTGGCGGCAAGCAAGCGCTCGAAACGGTGCAGCGGCTGTTGCCGGTGCTGTG
CCAGGACCATGGCCTGACCCCGGACCAAGTGGTGGCTATCGCCAGCAACAATGGCGGCAAGCAAGCGCTC
GAAACGGTGCAGCGGCTGTTGCCGGTGCTGTGCCAGGACCATGGCCTGACCCCGGACCAAGTGGTGGCTA
TCGAGACGTCTAGACCAGCCAGGACAGAAATGCCTCGACTTCGCTGCTACCCAAGGTTGCCGGGTGACGC
ACACCGTGGAAACGGATGAAGGCACGAACCCAGTGGACATAAGCCTGTTCGGTTCGTAAGCTGTAATGCA
AGTAGCGTATGCGCTCACGCAACTGGTCCAGAACCTTGACCGAACGCAGCGGTGGTAACGGCGCAGTGGC
GGTTTTCATGGCTTGTTATGACTGTTTTTTTGGGGTACAGTCTATGCCTCGGGCATCCAAGCAGCAAGCG
CGTTACGCCGTGGGTCGATGTTTGATGTTATGGAGCAGCAACGATGTTACGCAGCAGGGCAGTCGCCCTA
AAACAAAGTTAAACATTATGAGGGAAGCGGTGATCGCCGAAGTATCGACTCAACTATCAGAGGTAGTTGG
CGTCATCGAGCGCCATCTCGAACCGACGTTGCTGGCCGTACATTTGTACGGCTCCGCAGTGGATGGCGGC
CTGAAGCCACACAGTGATATTGATTTGCTGGTTACGGTGACCGTAAGGCTTGATGAAACAACGCGGCGAG
CTTTGATCAACGACCTTTTGGAAACTTCGGCTTCCCCTGGAGAGAGCGAGATTCTCCGCGCTGTAGAAGT
CACCATTGTTGTGCACGACGACATCATTCCGTGGCGTTATCCAGCTAAGCGCGAACTGCAATTTGGAGAA
TGGCAGCGCAATGACATTCTTGCAGGTATCTTCGAGCCAGCCACGATCGACATTGATCTGGCTATCTTGC
TGACAAAAGCAAGAGAACATAGCGTTGCCTTGGTAGGTCCAGCGGCGGAGGAACTCTTTGATCCGGTTCC
TGAACAGGATCTATTTGAGGCGCTAAATGAAACCTTAACGCTATGGAACTCGCCGCCCGACTGGGCTGGC
GATGAGCGAAATGTAGTGCTTACGTTGTCCCGCATTTGGTACAGCGCAGTAACCGGCAAAATCGCGCCGA
AGGATGTCGCTGCCGACTGGGCAATGGAGCGCCTGCCGGCCCAGTATCAGCCCGTCATACTTGAAGCTAG
ACAGGCTTATCTTGGACAAGAAGAAGATCGCTTGGCCTCGCGCGCAGATCAGTTGGAAGAATTTGTCCAC
TACGTGAAAGGCGAGATCACCAAGGTAGTCGGCAAATAACCCTCGAGCCACCCATGACCAAAATCCCTTA
ACGTGAGTTACGCGTCGTTCCACTGAGCGTCAGACCCCGTAGAAAAGATCAAAGGATCTTCTTGAGATCC
TTTTTTTCTGCGCGTAATCTGCTGCTTGCAAACAAAAAAACCACCGCTACCAGCGGTGGTTTGTTTGCCG
GATCAAGAGCTACCAACTCTTTTTCCGAAGGTAACTGGCTTCAGCAGAGCGCAGATACCAAATACTGTCC
TTCTAGTGTAGCCGTAGTTAGGCCACCACTTCAAGAACTCTGTAGCACCGCCTACATACCTCGCTCTGCT
AATCCTGTTACCAGTGGCTGCTGCCAGTGGCGATAAGTCGTGTCTTACCGGGTTGGACTCAAGACGATAG
TTACCGGATAAGGCGCAGCGGTCGGGCTGAACGGGGGGTTCGTGCACACAGCCCAGCTTGGAGCGAACGA
CCTACACCGAACTGAGATACCTACAGCGTGAGCATTGAGAAAGCGCCACGCTTCCCGAAGGGAGAAAGGC
GGACAGGTATCCGGTAAGCGGCAGGGTCGGAACAGGAGAGCGCACGAGGGAGCTTCCAGGGGGAAACGCC
TGGTATCTTTATAGTCCTGTCGGGTTTCGCCACCTCTGACTTGAGCGTCGATTTTTGTGATGCTCGTCAG
GGGGGCGGAGCCTATGGAAAAACGCCAGCAACGCGGCCTTTTTACGGTTCCTGGCCTTTTGCTGGCCTTT
TGCTCACATGTTCTTTCCTGCGTTATCCCCTGATTCTGTGGATAACCGTATTACCGCCTTTGAGTGAGCT
GATACCGCTCGCCGCAGCCGAACGACCGAGCGCAGCGAGTCAGTGAGCGAGGAAGCGGAAGAGCGCCCAA
TACGCAAACCGCCTCTCCCCGCGCGTTGGCCGATTCATTAATGCAGCTGGCACGACAGGTTTCCCGACTG
GAAAGCGGGCAGTGAGCGCAACGCAATTAATACGCGTACCGCTAGCCAGGAAGAGTTTGTAGAAACGCAA
AAAGGCCATCCGTCAGGATGGCCTTCTGCTTAGTTTGATGCCTGGCAGTTTATGGCGGGCGTCCTGCCCG
CCACCCTCCGGGCCGTTGCTTCACAACGTTCAAATCCGCTCCCGGCGGATTTGTCCTACTCAGGAGAGCG
TTCACCGACAAACAACAGATAAAACGAAAGGCCCAGTCTTCCGACTGAGCCTTTCGTTTTATTTGATGCC
TGGCAGTTCCCTACTCTCGCGTTAACGCTAGCATGG
