>Addgene plasmid #48622 | pFUSB4_TTTG | addgene partial sequence | sequence record 71401 | pCR8_F1 5'-ttgatgcctggcagttccct-3'
TTGTAAAACGACGGCCAGTCTTAAGCGTCTCATGGCCTGACCCCGGACCAAGTGGTGGCTATCGCCAGCA
ACGGTGGCGGCAAGCAAGCGCTCGAAACGGTGCAGCGGCTGTTGCCGGTGCTGTGCCAGGACCATGGCCT
GACCCCGGACCAAGTGGTGGCTATCGCCAGCAACGGTGGCGGCAAGCAAGCGCTCGAAACGGTGCAGCGG
CTGTTGCCGGTGCTGTGCCAGGACCATGGCCTGACCCCGGACCAAGTGGTGGCTATCGCCAGCAACGGTG
GCGGCAAGCAAGCGCTCGAAACGGTGCAGCGGCTGTTGCCGGTGCTGTGCCAGGACCATGGCCTGACCCC
GGACCAAGTGGTGGCTATCGCCAGCAACAATGGCGGCAAGCAAGCGCTCGAAACGGTGCAGCGGCTGTTG
CCGGTGCTGTGCCAGGACCATGGCCTGACCCCGGACCAAGTGGTGGCTATCGAGACGTCTAGACCAGCCA
GGACAGAAATGCCTCGACTTCGCTGCTACCCAAGGTTGCCGGGTGACGCACACCGTGGAAACGGATGAAG
GCACGAACCCAGTGGACATAAGCCTGTTCGGTTCGTAAGCTGTAATGCAAGTAGCGTATGCGCTCACGCA
ACTGGTCCAGAACCTTGACCGAACGCAGCGGTGGTAACGGCGCAGTGGCGGTTTTCATGGCTTGTTATGA
CTGTTTTTTTGGGGTACAGTCTATGCCTCGGGCATCCAAGCAGCAAGCGCGTTACGCCGTGGGTCGATGT
TTGATGTTATGGAGCAGCAACGATGTTACGCAGCA
